>Addgene plasmid #47204 | TAL3485 | depositor partial sequence | sequence record 67291 | Insert sequence
ATGGACTACAAAGACCATGACGGTGATTATAAAGATCATGACATCGATTACAAGGATGACGATGACAAGA
TGGCCCCCAAGAAGAAGAGGAAGGTGGGCATTCACCGCGGGGTACCTATGGTGGACTTGAGGACACTCGG
TTATTCGCAACAGCAACAGGAGAAAATCAAGCCTAAGGTCAGGAGCACCGTCGCGCAACACCACGAGGCG
CTTGTGGGGCATGGCTTCACTCATGCGCATATTGTCGCGCTTTCACAGCACCCTGCGGCGCTTGGGACGG
TGGCTGTCAAATACCAAGATATGATTGCGGCCCTGCCCGAAGCCACGCACGAGGCAATTGTAGGGGTCGG
TAAACAGTGGTCGGGAGCGCGAGCACTTGAGGCGCTGCTGACTGTGGCGGGTGAGCTTAGGGGGCCTCCG
CTCCAGCTCGACACCGGGCAGCTGCTGAAGATCGCGAAGAGAGGGGGAGTAACAGCGGTAGAGGCAGTGC
ACGCCTGGCGCAATGCGCTCACCGGGGCCCCCTTGAACCTGACCCCAGACCAGGTAGTCGCAATCGCGTC
AAACGGAGGGGGAAAGCAAGCCCTGGAAACCGTGCAAAGGTTGTTGCCGGTCCTTTGTCAAGACCACGGC
CTTACACCGGAGCAAGTCGTGGCCATTGCATCCCACGACGGTGGCAAACAGGCTCTTGAGACGGTTCAGA
GACTTCTCCCAGTTCTCTGTCAAGCCCACGGGCTGACTCCCGATCAAGTTGTAGCGATTGCGTCGCATGA
CGGAGGGAAACAAGCATTGGAGACTGTCCAACGGCTCCTTCCCGTGTTGTGTCAAGCCCACGGTTTGACG
CCTGCACAAGTGGTCGCCATCGCCTCCAATATTGGCGGTAAGCAGGCGCTGGAAACAGTACAGCGCCTGC
TGCCTGTACTGTGCCAGGATCATGGACTGACCCCAGACCAGGTAGTCGCAATCGCGAACAATAATGGGGG
AAAGCAAGCCCTGGAAACCGTGCAAAGGTTGTTGCCGGTCCTTTGTCAAGACCACGGCCTTACACCGGAG
CAAGTCGTGGCCATTGCAAGCAATGGGGGTGGCAAACAGGCTCTTGAGACGGTTCAGAGACTTCTCCCAG
TTCTCTGTCAAGCCCACGGGCTGACTCCCGATCAAGTTGTAGCGATTGCGTCGCATGACGGAGGGAAACA
AGCATTGGAGACTGTCCAACGGCTCCTTCCCGTGTTGTGTCAAGCCCACGGTTTGACGCCTGCACAAGTG
GTCGCCATCGCCAGCCATGATGGCGGTAAGCAGGCGCTGGAAACAGTACAGCGCCTGCTGCCTGTACTGT
GCCAGGATCATGGACTGACCCCAGACCAGGTAGTCGCAATCGCGTCGAACATTGGGGGAAAGCAAGCCCT
GGAAACCGTGCAAAGGTTGTTGCCGGTCCTTTGTCAAGACCACGGCCTTACACCGGAGCAAGTCGTGGCC
ATTGCAAGCAACATCGGTGGCAAACAGGCTCTTGAGACGGTTCAGAGACTTCTCCCAGTTCTCTGTCAAG
CCCACGGGCTGACTCCCGATCAAGTTGTAGCGATTGCGAATAACAATGGAGGGAAACAAGCATTGGAGAC
TGTCCAACGGCTCCTTCCCGTGTTGTGTCAAGCCCACGGTTTGACGCCTGCACAAGTGGTCGCCATCGCC
AACAACAACGGCGGTAAGCAGGCGCTGGAAACAGTACAGCGCCTGCTGCCTGTACTGTGCCAGGATCATG
GACTGACCCCAGACCAGGTAGTCGCAATCGCGAACAATAATGGGGGAAAGCAAGCCCTGGAAACCGTGCA
AAGGTTGTTGCCGGTCCTTTGTCAAGACCACGGCCTTACACCGGAGCAAGTCGTGGCCATTGCATCCCAC
GACGGTGGCAAACAGGCTCTTGAGACGGTTCAGAGACTTCTCCCAGTTCTCTGTCAAGCCCACGGGCTGA
CTCCCGATCAAGTTGTAGCGATTGCGTCGAACATTGGAGGGAAACAAGCATTGGAGACTGTCCAACGGCT
CCTTCCCGTGTTGTGTCAAGCCCACGGTTTGACGCCTGCACAAGTGGTCGCCATCGCCTCGAATGGCGGC
GGTAAGCAGGCGCTGGAAACAGTACAGCGCCTGCTGCCTGTACTGTGCCAGGATCATGGACTGACACCCG
AACAGGTGGTCGCCATTGCTAATAATAACGGAGGACGGCCAGCCTTGGAG
