>Addgene plasmid #47204 | TAL3485 | addgene partial sequence | sequence record 69183 | JDS-TALEN-F 5'-TAGGGGTCGGTAAACAGTGG-3'
GAGCTTAGGGGGCCTCCGCTCCAGCTCGACACCGGGCAGCTGCTGAAGATCGCGAAGAGAGGGGGAGTAA
CAGCGGTAGAGGCAGTGCACGCCTGGCGCAATGCGCTCACCGGGGCCCCCTTGAACCTGACCCCAGACCA
GGTAGTCGCAATCGCGTCAAACGGAGGGGGAAAGCAAGCCCTGGAAACCGTGCAAAGGTTGTTGCCGGTC
CTTTGTCAAGACCACGGCCTTACACCGGAGCAAGTCGTGGCCATTGCATCCCACGACGGTGGCAAACAGG
CTCTTGAGACGGTTCAGAGACTTCTCCCAGTTCTCTGTCAAGCCCACGGGCTGACTCCCGATCAAGTTGT
AGCGATTGCGTCGCATGACGGAGGGAAACAAGCATTGGAGACTGTCCAACGGCTCCTTCCCGTGTTGTGT
CAAGCCCACGGTTTGACGCCTGCACAAGTGGTCGCCATCGCCTCCAATATTGGCGGTAAGCAGGCGCTGG
AAACAGTACAGCGCCTGCTGCCTGTACTGTGCCAGGATCATGGACTGACCCCAGACCAGGTAGTCGCAAT
CGCGAACAATAATGGGGGAAAGCAAGCCCTGGAAACCGTGCAAAGGTTGTTGCCGGTCCTTTGTCAAGAC
CACGGCCTTACACCGGAGCAAGTCGTGGCCATTGCAAGCAATGGGGGTGGCAAACAGGCTCTTGAGACGG
TTCAGAGACTTCTCCCAGTTCTCTGTCAAGCCCACGGGCTGACTCCCGATCAAGTTGTAGCGATTGCGTC
GCATGACGGAGGGAAACAAGCATTGGAGACTGTCCAACGGCTCCTTCCCGTGTTGTGTCAAGCCCACGGT
TTGACGCCTGCACAAGTGGTCGCCATCGCCAGCCATGATGG
