[The description below was written by a language model from this plasmid's Addgene catalogue record.]
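Description:
TAL3485 is a TALEN expression plasmid built on the JDS74 backbone (about 6.4 kb without insert), a vector classed as mammalian expression with a T7 promoter. It encodes the "right" half of a TALEN pair directed against the zebrafish matrix metallopeptidase 15 (membrane-inserted) gene. The roughly 1.4 kb insert is an engineered TAL effector repeat array designed to recognise a specific 18-nucleotide site in that locus, rather than a copy of the zebrafish gene itself. The array was cloned between BsmBI sites that were destroyed in the process, as is typical of type IIS assembly into a pre-built nuclease framework. The plasmid is maintained at high copy in E. coli under ampicillin selection. No feature table accompanies the record, so the replication origin and other backbone elements are not itemised.

The backbone supplies the flanking protein parts. An N-terminal 3X Flag tag allows detection of the protein, and a C-terminal wild-type FokI cleavage domain provides nuclease activity. FokI cuts only as a dimer, so this construct is meant to be used with its matching left-hand TALEN. The partner binds the opposite strand nearby, so that the two FokI domains meet over the spacer and make a double-strand break. Error-prone repair of that break can introduce small insertions or deletions that disrupt the gene.

A CMV promoter drives expression in transfected cells. The T7 designation indicates that mRNA can also be made by in vitro transcription, the usual route for delivering nucleases into zebrafish embryos. The associated publication concerns targeted gene disruption in somatic zebrafish cells, and the insert name marks this plasmid as part of a community set of zebrafish-targeting TALENs.
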