Addgene plasmid #47204: TAL3485
Depositing lab: Keith Joung. Depositing organization: Massachusetts General Hospital. Publication: Targeted gene disruption in somatic zebrafish cells using engineered TALENs. Sander JD, Cade L, Khayter C, Reyon D, Peterson RT, Joung JK, Yeh JR. Nat Biotechnol. 2011 Aug 5;29(8):697-8. doi: 10.1038/nbt.1934. PubMed 21822241.
Backbone
  Vector backbone: JDS74
  Backbone manufacturer: Addgene plasmid #32288
  Backbone size w/o insert (bp): 6447
  Vector type: Mammalian Expression ; T7
Growth in bacteria
  Bacterial resistance: Ampicillin, 100 μg/mL
  Growth temperature: 37°C
  Growth strain: XL1 Blue
  Copy number: High Copy
Gene/Insert
  Gene/Insert name: ZebrafishCommunity-matrixmetallopeptidase15(membrane-inserted)-right (alt names: matrixmetallopeptidase15 (membrane-inserted); ENSDART00000020456)
  Species: D. rerio (zebrafish)
  Insert size (bp): 1430
  Promoter: CMV
  Tag / fusion protein: 3X Flag (N terminal on backbone); WT FOKI (C terminal on backbone)
  Cloning method: Restriction Enzyme; 5′ cloning site BsmBI (destroyed during cloning); 3′ cloning site BsmBI (destroyed during cloning)
  Sequencing primers: 5′ CMV-F; 3′ BGH-rev
Terms and licenses: Academic/Nonprofit Terms; Industry Terms: Not Available to Industry
Depositor comments: Target binding site: TTCCAGTCCAAGGGCATG It is strongly recommended that users perform a diagnostic digest to verify this plasmid prior to use. For example, a double digest of the plasmid with BamHI and KpnI should result in two bands at 2.3kb and 5.8kb.
How to cite: TAL3485 was a gift from Keith Joung (Addgene plasmid # 47204 ; http://n2t.net/addgene:47204 ; RRID:Addgene_47204)
